Addgene plasmid #57921: mKOet-Golgi-7
Purpose: Localization: Golgi Complex, Excitation: 548, Emission: 561
Depositing lab: Michael Davidson. Depositing organization: Florida State University, Tallahassee.
Backbone
  Vector backbone: mKOet
  Backbone size w/o insert (bp): 4750
  Vector type: Mammalian Expression
  Selectable markers: Neomycin (select with G418)
Growth in bacteria
  Bacterial resistance: Kanamycin, 50 μg/mL
  Growth temperature: 37°C
  Growth strain: DH5alpha
  Copy number: High Copy
Gene/Insert
  Gene/Insert name: Golgi (alt name: NM_001497.3)
  Species: H. sapiens (human)
  Mutation: aa 1-82 of NM_001497.3
  Entrez Gene: B4GALT1 (a.k.a. B4GAL-T1, CDG2D, CLDLFIB, GGTB2, GT1, GTB, beta4Gal-T1)
  Promoter: CMV
  Tag / fusion protein: mKOet
  Cloning method: Unknown
  Sequencing primers: 5′ CMV-F; 3′ SV40pA-R
Terms and licenses: Academic/Nonprofit Terms; Industry Terms: Not Available to Industry
Depositor comments: . Excitation = 548; Emission = 561
How to cite: mKOet-Golgi-7 was a gift from Michael Davidson (Addgene plasmid # 57921 ; http://n2t.net/addgene:57921 ; RRID:Addgene_57921)
