[The description below was written by a language model from this plasmid's Addgene catalogue record and pLannotate feature annotations shown in this document.]
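Description:
mKOet-Golgi-7 is a mammalian expression plasmid that labels the Golgi complex with an orange fluorescent protein. It is built on an mKOet backbone whose layout resembles the classic N1-type fluorescent-protein vectors. A high-copy ColE1/pUC origin drives propagation in E. coli, and an f1 origin is also present. A single NeoR/KanR (aminoglycoside phosphotransferase) gene sits behind tandem bacterial (AmpR/bla) and SV40 early promoters and ends in an HSV TK polyadenylation signal. This one cassette gives kanamycin resistance in bacteria and G418 selection in transfected mammalian cells. The sequenced record is about 4.9 kb.

The payload is driven by the human CMV immediate-early enhancer and promoter and terminated by an SV40 poly(A) signal. It encodes the first 82 amino acids of human beta-1,4-galactosyltransferase 1 (B4GALT1), a region generally understood to contain the cytoplasmic tail, transmembrane anchor and stem that retain the enzyme in the Golgi. This targeting fragment lies upstream of the fluorescent protein, so mKOet is fused to its C-terminus; the "7" in the name probably refers to linker length, though the record does not say so. The feature table identifies the fluorophore as mKO, a monomeric orange protein derived from Verrillofungia concinna. The short flanking matches to mBanana and mApple most likely reflect terminal sequences shared among engineered fluorescent proteins rather than separate elements. Similarly, the small ble, large T antigen and bGH hits appear to be backbone remnants.

The reported excitation and emission maxima are 548 and 561 nm. The construct is suited to transient or stable expression for visualising Golgi morphology and dynamics in live or fixed mammalian cells, including multicolour imaging alongside other organelle markers.
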