Features (pLannotate 1.2.2; 17 found; start..end, strand, type, name):
     16..319     +  enhancer       CMV enhancer: human cytomegalovirus immediate early enhancer
    320..523     +  promoter       CMV promoter: human cytomegalovirus (CMV) immediate early promoter
    552..809     +  CDS            B4GALT1 (fragment): B4GT1_HUMAN - Also known as GGTB2. Experimental evidence at protein level: Swiss-Prot protein existence level 1. [Processed beta-1,4-galactosyltransferase 1]: The cell surface form functions as a recognition molecule during a variety of cell to cell and cell to matrix interactions, as those occurring during development and egg fertilization, by binding to specific oligosaccharide ligands on opposing cells or in the extracellular matrix. From Homo sapiens (Human).
    819..853     +  CDS            mBanana (fragment): yellow monomeric derivative of DsRed fluorescent protein mammalian codon-optimized
    849..1496    +  CDS            mKO: mKO is a basic (constitutively fluorescent) orange fluorescent protein published in 2004, derived from Verrillofungia concinna. It has low acid sensitivity.
   1495..1523    +  CDS            mApple (fragment): photostable monomeric derivative of DsRed (Shaner et al., 2008) mammalian codon-optimized
   1539..1622    +  CDS            large T antigen (fragment): large T antigen from SV40 (simian virus 40)
   1645..1766    +  polyA_signal   SV40 poly(A) signal: SV40 polyadenylation signal
   1800..2228    -  rep_origin     f1 ori (sequence partly withheld): f1 bacteriophage origin of replication; arrow indicates direction of (+) strand synthesis
   2255..2359    +  promoter       AmpR promoter: bla
   2361..2718    +  promoter       SV40 promoter: SV40 enhancer and early promoter
   2753..3547    +  CDS            NeoR/KanR: aminoglycoside phosphotransferase from Tn5; aph(3')-II (or nptII); confers resistance to neomycin, kanamycin, and G418 (Geneticin®)
   3568..3720    +  CDS            ble (fragment): BLE_KLEPN - Experimental evidence at protein level: Swiss-Prot protein existence level 1. Binding protein with a strong affinity to the bleomycin family of antibiotics. Binds to CL990; an antimitotic-antibiotic compound. From Klebsiella pneumoniae.
   3779..3826    +  polyA_signal   HSV TK poly(A) signal: herpes simplex virus thymidine kinase polyadenylation signal (Cole and Stacy, 1985)
   3917..3933    -  polyA_signal   bGH poly(A) signal (fragment): bovine growth hormone polyadenylation signal
   4155..4743    +  rep_origin     ori: high-copy-number ColE1/pMB1/pBR322/pUC origin of replication
   4858..4902    +  enhancer       CMV enhancer (fragment): human cytomegalovirus immediate early enhancer
>Addgene plasmid #57921 | mKOet-Golgi-7 | addgene full sequence | sequence record 386482 | Addgene NGS Result
ATATATGGAGTTCCGCGTTACATAACTTACGGTAAATGGCCCGCCTGGCTGACCGCCCAACGACCCCCGC
CCATTGACGTCAATAATGACGTATGTTCCCATAGTAACGCCAATAGGGACTTTCCATTGACGTCAATGGG
TGGAGTATTTACGGTAAACTGCCCACTTGGCAGTACATCAAGTGTATCATATGCCAAGTACGCCCCCTAT
TGACGTCAATGACGGTAAATGGCCCGCCTGGCATTATGCCCAGTACATGACCTTATGGGACTTTCCTACT
TGGCAGTACATCTACGTATTAGTCATCGCTATTACCATGGTGATGCGGTTTTGGCAGTACATCAATGGGC
GTGGATAGCGGTTTGACTCACGGGGATTTCCAAGTCTCCACCCCATTGACGTCAATGGGAGTTTGTTTTG
GCACCAAAATCAACGGGACTTTCCAAAATGTCGTAACAACTCCGCCCCATTGACGCAAATGGGCGGTAGG
CGTGTACGGTGGGAGGTCTATATAAGCAGAGCTGGTTTAGTGAACCGTCAGATCCGCTAGCATGAGGCTT
CGGGAGCCGCTCCTGAGCGGCAGCGCCGCGATGCCAGGCGCGTCCCTACAGCGGGCCTGCCGCCTGCTCG
TGGCCGTCTGCGCTCTGCACCTTGGCGTCACCCTCGTTTACTACCTGGCTGGCCGCGACCTGAGCCGCCT
GCCCCAACTGGTCGGAGTCTCCACACCGCTGCAGGGCGGCTCGAACAGTGCCGCCGCCATCGGGCAGTCC
TCCGGGGAGCTCCGGACCGGAGGGGCCAAGGATCCACCGGTCGCCACCATGGTGAGCAAGGGCGAGGAGA
ATAACATGGCCGTGATTAAACCAGAGATGAAGATGAGGTACTACATGGACGGCTCCGTCAATGGGCATGA
GTTCACAATTGAAGGTGAAGGCACAGGCAGACCTTACGAGGGACATCAAGAGATGACACTACGCGTCACA
ATGGCCAAGGGCGGGCCAATGCCTTTCGCGTTTGACTTAGTGTCACACGTGTTCTGTTACGGCCACAGAC
CTTTTACTAAATATCCAGAAGAGATACCAGACTATTTCAAACAAGCATTTCCTGAAGGCCTGTCATGGGA
AAGGTCGTTGGAGTTCGAAGATGGTGGGTCCGCTTCAGTCAGTGCGCATATAAGCCTTAGAGGAAACACC
TTCTACCACAAATCCAAATTTACTGGGGTTAACTTTCCTGCCGATGGTCCTATCATGCAAAACCAAAGTG
TTGATTGGGAGCCATCAACCGAGAAAATTACTGCCAGCGACGGAGTTCTGAAGGGTGATGTTACGATGTA
CCTAAAACTTGAAGGAGGCGGCAATCACAAATGCCAATTCAAGACTACTTACAAGGCGGCAAAAAAGATT
CTTAAAATGCCAGGAAGCCATTACATCAGCCATCGCCTCGTCAGGAAAACCGAAGGCAACATTACTGAGC
TGGTAGAAGATGCAGTAGCTCATTCCGGCGGCATGGACGAGCTGTACAAGTAAGCGGCCGCGACTCTAGA
TCATAATCAGCCATACCACATTTGTAGAGGTTTTACTTGCTTTAAAAAACCTCCCACACCTCCCCCTGAA
CCTGAAACATAAAATGAATGCAATTGTTGTTGTTAACTTGTTTATTGCAGCTTATAATGGTTACAAATAA
AGCAATAGCATCACAAATTTCACAAATAAAGCATTTTTTTCACTGCATTCTAGTTGTGGTTTGTCCAAAC
TCATCAATGTATCTTAAGGCGTAAATTGTAAGCGTTAATATTTTGTTAAAATTCGCGTTAAATTTTTGTT
AAATCAGCTCATTTTTTAACCAATAGGCCGAAATCGGCAAAATCCCTTATAAATCAAAAGAATAGACCGA
GATAGGGT
[37 nt withheld, positions 1899-1935]
AAAGAACGTGGACTCCAACGTCAAAGG
[49 nt withheld, positions 1963-2011]
T
[91 nt withheld, positions 2013-2103]
G
[124 nt withheld, positions 2105-2228]
CAGGTGGCACTTTTCGGGGAAATGTGCGCGGAACCCCTATTTGTTTATTTTTCTAAATACATTCAAATAT
GTATCCGCTCATGAGACAATAACCCTGATAAATGCTTCAATAATATTGAAAAAGGAAGAGTCCTGAGGCG
GAAAGAACCAGCTGTGGAATGTGTGTCAGTTAGGGTGTGGAAAGTCCCCAGGCTCCCCAGCAGGCAGAAG
TATGCAAAGCATGCATCTCAATTAGTCAGCAACCAGGTGTGGAAAGTCCCCAGGCTCCCCAGCAGGCAGA
AGTATGCAAAGCATGCATCTCAATTAGTCAGCAACCATAGTCCCGCCCCTAACTCCGCCCATCCCGCCCC
TAACTCCGCCCAGTTCCGCCCATTCTCCGCCCCATGGCTGACTAATTTTTTTTATTTATGCAGAGGCCGA
GGCCGCCTCGGCCTCTGAGCTATTCCAGAAGTAGTGAGGAGGCTTTTTTGGAGGCCTAGGCTTTTGCAAA
GATCGATCAAGAGACAGGATGAGGATCGTTTCGCATGATTGAACAAGATGGATTGCACGCAGGTTCTCCG
GCCGCTTGGGTGGAGAGGCTATTCGGCTATGACTGGGCACAACAGACAATCGGCTGCTCTGATGCCGCCG
TGTTCCGGCTGTCAGCGCAGGGGCGCCCGGTTCTTTTTGTCAAGACCGACCTGTCCGGTGCCCTGAATGA
ACTGCAAGACGAGGCAGCGCGGCTATCGTGGCTGGCCACGACGGGCGTTCCTTGCGCAGCTGTGCTCGAC
GTTGTCACTGAAGCGGGAAGGGACTGGCTGCTATTGGGCGAAGTGCCGGGGCAGGATCTCCTGTCATCTC
ACCTTGCTCCTGCCGAGAAAGTATCCATCATGGCTGATGCAATGCGGCGGCTGCATACGCTTGATCCGGC
TACCTGCCCATTCGACCACCAAGCGAAACATCGCATCGAGCGAGCACGTACTCGGATGGAAGCCGGTCTT
GTCGATCAGGATGATCTGGACGAAGAGCATCAGGGGCTCGCGCCAGCCGAACTGTTCGCCAGGCTCAAGG
CGAGCATGCCCGACGGCGAGGATCTCGTCGTGACCCATGGCGATGCCTGCTTGCCGAATATCATGGTGGA
AAATGGCCGCTTTTCTGGATTCATCGACTGTGGCCGGCTGGGTGTGGCGGACCGCTATCAGGACATAGCG
TTGGCTACCCGTGATATTGCTGAAGAGCTTGGCGGCGAATGGGCTGACCGCTTCCTCGTGCTTTACGGTA
TCGCCGCTCCCGATTCGCAGCGCATCGCCTTCTATCGCCTTCTTGACGAGTTCTTCTGAGCGGGACTCTG
GGGTTCGAAATGACCGACCAAGCGACGCCCAACCTGCCATCACGAGATTTCGATTCCACCGCCGCCTTCT
ATGAAAGGTTGGGCTTCGGAATCGTTTTCCGGGACGCCGGCTGGATGATCCTCCAGCGCGGGGATCTCAT
GCTGGAGTTCTTCGCCCACCCTAGGGGGAGGCTAACTGAAACACGGAAGGAGACAATACCGGAAGGAACC
CGCGCTATGACGGCAATAAAAAGACAGAATAAAACGCACGGTGTTGGGTCGTTTGTTCATAAACGCGGGG
TTCGGTCCCAGGGCTGGCACTCTGTCGATACCCCACCGAGACCCCATTGGGGCCAATACGCCCGCGTTTC
TTCCTTTTCCCCACCCCACCCCCCAAGTTCGGGTGAAGGCCCAGGGCTCGCAGCCAACGTCGGGGCGGCA
GGCCCTGCCATAGCCTCAGGTTACTCATATATACTTTAGATTGATTTAAAACTTCATTTTTAATTTAAAA
GGATCTAGGTGAAGATCCTTTTTGATAATCTCATGACCAAAATCCCTTAACGTGAGTTTTCGTTCCACTG
AGCGTCAGACCCCGTAGAAAAGATCAAAGGATCTTCTTGAGATCCTTTTTTTCTGCGCGTAATCTGCTGC
TTGCAAACAAAAAAACCACCGCTACCAGCGGTGGTTTGTTTGCCGGATCAAGAGCTACCAACTCTTTTTC
CGAAGGTAACTGGCTTCAGCAGAGCGCAGATACCAAATACTGTTCTTCTAGTGTAGCCGTAGTTAGGCCA
CCACTTCAAGAACTCTGTAGCACCGCCTACATACCTCGCTCTGCTAATCCTGTTACCAGTGGCTGCTGCC
AGTGGCGATAAGTCGTGTCTTACCGGGTTGGACTCAAGACGATAGTTACCGGATAAGGCGCAGCGGTCGG
GCTGAACGGGGGGTTCGTGCACACAGCCCAGCTTGGAGCGAACGACCTACACCGAACTGAGATACCTACA
GCGTGAGCTATGAGAAAGCGCCACGCTTCCCGAAGGGAGAAAGGCGGACAGGTATCCGGTAAGCGGCAGG
GTCGGAACAGGAGAGCGCACGAGGGAGCTTCCAGGGGGAAACGCCTGGTATCTTTATAGTCCTGTCGGGT
TTCGCCACCTCTGACTTGAGCGTCGATTTTTGTGATGCTCGTCAGGGGGGCGGAGCCTATGGAAAAACGC
CAGCAACGCGGCCTTTTTACGGTTCCTGGCCTTTTGCTGGCCTTTTGCTCACATGTTCTTTCCTGCGTTA
TCCCCTGATTCTGTGGATAACCGTATTACCGCCATGCATTAGTTATTAATAGTAATCAATTACGGGGTCA
TTAGTTCATAGCCC
