>Addgene plasmid #57921 | mKOet-Golgi-7 | depositor partial sequence | sequence record 89069 | insert sequence
GCCCCATTGACGCAAATGGGCGGTAGGCGTGTACGGTGGGAGGTCTATATAAGCAGAGCTGGTTTAGTGA
ACCGTCAGATCCGCTAGCATGAGGCTTCGGGAGCCGCTCCTGAGCGGCAGCGCCGCGATGCCAGGCGCGT
CCCTACAGCGGGCCTGCCGCCTGCTCGTGGCCGTCTGCGCTCTGCACCTTGGCGTCACCCTCGTTTACTA
CCTGGCTGGCCGCGACCTGAGCCGCCTGCCCCAACTGGTCGGAGTCTCCACACCGCTGCAGGGCGGCTCG
AACAGTGCCGCCGCCATCGGGCAGTCCTCCGGGGAGCTCCGGACCGGAGGGGCCAAGGATCCACCGGTCG
CCACCATGGTGAGCAAGGGCGAGGAGAATAACATGGCCGTGATTAAACCAGAGATGAAGATGAGGTACTA
CATGGACGGCTCCGTCAATGGGCATGAGTTCACAATTGAAGGTGAAGGCACAGGCAGACCTTACGAGGGA
CATCAAGAGATGACACTACGCGTCACAATGGCCAAGGGCGGGCCAATGCCTTTCGCGTTTGACTTAGTGT
CACACGTGTTCTGTTACGGCCACAGACCTTTTACTAAATATCCAGAAGAGATACCAGACTATTTCAAACA
AGCATTTCCTGAAGGCCTGTCATGGGAAAGGTCGTTGGAGTTCGAAGATGGTGGGTCCGCTTCAGTCAGT
GCGCATATAAGCCTTAGAGGAAACACCTTCTACCACAAATCCAAATTTACTGGGGTTAACTTTCCTGCCG
ATGGTCCTATCATGCAAAACCAAAGTGTTGATTGGGAGCCATCAACCGAGAAAATTACTGCCAGCGACGG
AGTTCTGAAGGGTGATGTTACGATGTACCTAAAACTTGAAGGAGGCGGCAATCACAAATGCCAATTCAAG
ACTACTTACAAGGCGGCAAAAAAGATTCTTAAAATGCCAGGAAGCCATTACATCAGCCATCGCCTCGTCA
GGAAAACCGAAGGCAACATTACTGAGCTGGTAGAAGATGCAGTAGCTCATTCCGGCGGCATGGACGAGCT
GTACAAGTAAGCGGCCGCGACTCTAGATCATAATCAGCCATACCACATTTGTAGAGGTTTTACTTGCTTT
AAAAAACCTCCCACA
